>Addgene plasmid #219023 | SFFV-IRF7-Brd 42 | addgene full sequence | sequence record 448874 | Addgene NGS Result
ATTTATGCAGAGGCCGAGGCCGCCTCGGCCTCTGAGCTATTCCAGAAGTAGTGAGGAGGCTTTTTTGGAG
GCCTAGGGACGTACCCAATTCGCCCTATAGTGAGTCGTATTACGCGCGCTCACTGGCCGTCGTTTTACAA
CGTCGTGACTGGGAAAACCCTGGCGTTACCCAACTTAATCGCCTTGCAGCACATCCCCCTTTCGCCAGCT
GGCGTAATAGCGAAGAGGCCCGCACCGATCGCCCTTCCCAACAGTTGCGCAGCCTGAATGGCGAATGGG
[124 nt withheld, positions 280-403]
C
[91 nt withheld, positions 405-495]
A
[49 nt withheld, positions 497-545]
CCTTTGACGTTGGAGTCCACGTTCTTT
[37 nt withheld, positions 573-609]
ACCCTATCTCGGTCTATTCTTTTGATTTATAAGGGATTTTGCCGATTTCGGCCTATTGGTTAAAAAATGA
GCTGATTTAACAAAAATTTAACGCGAATTTTAACAAAATATTAACGCTTACAATTTAGGTGGCACTTTTC
GGGGAAATGTGCGCGGAACCCCTATTTGTTTATTTTTCTAAATACATTCAAATATGTATCCGCTCATGAG
ACAATAACCCTGATAAATGCTTCAATAATATTGAAAAAGGAAGAGTATGAGTATTCAACATTTCCGTGTC
GCCCTTATTCCCTTTTTTGCGGCATTTTGCCTTCCTGTTTTTGCTCACCCAGAAACGCTGGTGAAAGTAA
AAGATGCTGAAGATCAGTTGGGTGCACGAGTGGGTTACATCGAACTGGATCTCAACAGCGGTAAGATCCT
TGAGAGTTTTCGCCCCGAAGAACGTTTTCCAATGATGAGCACTTTTAAAGTTCTGCTATGTGGCGCGGTA
TTATCCCGTATTGACGCCGGGCAAGAGCAACTCGGTCGCCGCATACACTATTCTCAGAATGACTTGGTTG
AGTACTCACCAGTCACAGAAAAGCATCTTACGGATGGCATGACAGTAAGAGAATTATGCAGTGCTGCCAT
AACCATGAGTGATAACACTGCGGCCAACTTACTTCTGACAACGATCGGAGGACCGAAGGAGCTAACCGCT
TTTTTGCACAACATGGGGGATCATGTAACTCGCCTTGATCGTTGGGAACCGGAGCTGAATGAAGCCATAC
CAAACGACGAGCGTGACACCACGATGCCTGTAGCAATGGCAACAACGTTGCGCAAACTATTAACTGGCGA
ACTACTTACTCTAGCTTCCCGGCAACAATTAATAGACTGGATGGAGGCGGATAAAGTTGCAGGACCACTT
CTGCGCTCGGCCCTTCCGGCTGGCTGGTTTATTGCTGATAAATCTGGAGCCGGTGAGCGTGGGTCTCGCG
GTATCATTGCAGCACTGGGGCCAGATGGTAAGCCCTCCCGTATCGTAGTTATCTACACGACGGGGAGTCA
GGCAACTATGGATGAACGAAATAGACAGATCGCTGAGATAGGTGCCTCACTGATTAAGCATTGGTAACTG
TCAGACCAAGTTTACTCATATATACTTTAGATTGATTTAAAACTTCATTTTTAATTTAAAAGGATCTAGG
TGAAGATCCTTTTTGATAATCTCATGACCAAAATCCCTTAACGTGAGTTTTCGTTCCACTGAGCGTCAGA
CCCCGTAGAAAAGATCAAAGGATCTTCTTGAGATCCTTTTTTTCTGCGCGTAATCTGCTGCTTGCAAACA
AAAAAACCACCGCTACCAGCGGTGGTTTGTTTGCCGGATCAAGAGCTACCAACTCTTTTTCCGAAGGTAA
CTGGCTTCAGCAGAGCGCAGATACCAAATACTGTTCTTCTAGTGTAGCCGTAGTTAGGCCACCACTTCAA
GAACTCTGTAGCACCGCCTACATACCTCGCTCTGCTAATCCTGTTACCAGTGGCTGCTGCCAGTGGCGAT
AAGTCGTGTCTTACCGGGTTGGACTCAAGACGATAGTTACCGGATAAGGCGCAGCGGTCGGGCTGAACGG
GGGGTTCGTGCACACAGCCCAGCTTGGAGCGAACGACCTACACCGAACTGAGATACCTACAGCGTGAGCT
ATGAGAAAGCGCCACGCTTCCCGAAGGGAGAAAGGCGGACAGGTATCCGGTAAGCGGCAGGGTCGGAACA
GGAGAGCGCACGAGGGAGCTTCCAGGGGGAAACGCCTGGTATCTTTATAGTCCTGTCGGGTTTCGCCACC
TCTGACTTGAGCGTCGATTTTTGTGATGCTCGTCAGGGGGGCGGAGCCTATGGAAAAACGCCAGCAACGC
GGCCTTTTTACGGTTCCTGGCCTTTTGCTGGCCTTTTGCTCACATGTTCTTTCCTGCGTTATCCCCTGAT
TCTGTGGATAACCGTATTACCGCCTTTGAGTGAGCTGATACCGCTCGCCGCAGCCGAACGACCGAGCGCA
GCGAGTCAGTGAGCGAGGAAGCGGAAGAGCGCCCAATACGCAAACCGCCTCTCCCCGCGCGTTGGCCGAT
TCATTAATGCAGCTGGCACGACAGGTTTCCCGACTGGAAAGCGGGCAGTGAGCGCAACGCAATTAATGTG
AGTTAGCTCACTCATTAGGCACCCCAGGCTTTACACTTTATGCTTCCGGCTCGTATGTTGTGTGGAATTG
TGAGCGGATAACAATTTCACACAGGAAACAGCTATGACCATGATTACGCCAAGCGCGCAATTAACCCTCA
CTAAAGGGAACAAAAGCTGGAGCTGCAAGCTTAATGTAGTCTTATGCAATACTCTTGTAGTCTTGCAACA
TGGTAACGATGAGTTAGCAACATGCCTTACAAGGAGAGAAAAAGCACCGTGCATGCCGATTGGTGGAAGT
AAGGTGGTACGATCGTGCCTTATTAGGAAGGCAACAGACGGGTCTGACATGGATTGGACGAACCACTGAA
TTGCCGCATTGCAGAGATATTGTATTTAAGTGCCTAGCTCGATACATAAACGGGTCTCTCTGGTTAGACC
AGATCTGAGCCTGGGAGCTCTCTGGCTAACTAGGGAACCCACTGCTTAAGCCTCAATAAAGCTTGCCTTG
AGTGCTTCAAGTAGTGTGTGCCCGTCTGTTGTGTGACTCTGGTAACTAGAGATCCCTCAGACCCTTTTAG
TCAGTGTGGAAAATCTCTAGCAGTGGCGCCCGAACAGGGACTTGAAAGCGAAAGGGAAACCAGAGGAGCT
CTCTCGACGCAGGACTCGGCTTGCTGAAGCGCGCACGGCAAGAGGCGAGGGGCGGCGACTGGTGAGTACG
CCAAAAATTTTGACTAGCGGAGGCTAGAAGGAGAGAGATGGGTGCGAGAGCGTCAGTATTAAGCGGGGGA
GAATTAGATCGCGATGGGAAAAAATTCGGTTAAGGCCAGGGGGAAAGAAAAAATATAAATTAAAACATAT
AGTATGGGCAAGCAGGGAGCTAGAACGATTCGCAGTTAATCCTGGCCTGTTAGAAACATCAGAAGGCTGT
AGACAAATACTGGGACAGCTACAACCATCCCTTCAGACAGGATCAGAAGAACTTAGATCATTATATAATA
CAGTAGCAACCCTCTATTGTGTGCATCAAAGGATAGAGATAAAAGACACCAAGGAAGCTTTAGACAAGAT
AGAGGAAGAGCAAAACAAAAGTAAGACCACCGCACAGCAAGCGGCCGCTGATCTTCAGACCTGGAGGAGG
AGATATGAGGGACAATTGGAGAAGTGAATTATATAAATATAAAGTAGTAAAAATTGAACCATTAGGAGTA
GCACCCACCAAGGCAAAGAGAAGAGTGGTGCAGAGAGAAAAAAGAGCAGTGGGAATAGGAGCTTTGTTCC
TTGGGTTCTTGGGAGCAGCAGGAAGCACTATGGGCGCAGCGTCAATGACGCTGACGGTACAGGCCAGACA
ATTATTGTCTGGTATAGTGCAGCAGCAGAACAATTTGCTGAGGGCTATTGAGGCGCAACAGCATCTGTTG
CAACTCACAGTCTGGGGCATCAAGCAGCTCCAGGCAAGAATCCTGGCTGTGGAAAGATACCTAAAGGATC
AACAGCTCCTGGGGATTTGGGGTTGCTCTGGAAAACTCATTTGCACCACTGCTGTGCCTTGGAATGCTAG
TTGGAGTAATAAATCTCTGGAACAGATTTGGAATCACACGACCTGGATGGAGTGGGACAGAGAAATTAAC
AATTACACAAGCTTAATACACTCCTTAATTGAAGAATCGCAAAACCAGCAAGAAAAGAATGAACAAGAAT
TATTGGAATTAGATAAATGGGCAAGTTTGTGGAATTGGTTTAACATAACAAATTGGCTGTGGTATATAAA
ATTATTCATAATGATAGTAGGAGGCTTGGTAGGTTTAAGAATAGTTTTTGCTGTACTTTCTATAGTGAAT
AGAGTTAGGCAGGGATATTCACCATTATCGTTTCAGACCCACCTCCCAACCCCGAGGGGACCCGACAGGC
CCGAAGGAATAGAAGAAGAAGGTGGAGAGAGAGACAGAGACAGATCCATTCGATTAGTGAACGGATCTCG
ACGGTATCGGTTAACTTTTAAAAGAAAAGGGGGGATTGGGGGGTACAGTGCAGGGGAAAGAATAGTAGAC
ATAATAGCAACAGACATACAAACTAAAGAATTACAAAAACAAATTACAAAAATTCAAAATTTTATCGATC
ACGAGACTAGCCTCGAGCTGGCTGCAGTAACGCCATTTTGCAAGGCATGGAAAAATACCAAACCAAGAAT
AGAGAAGTTCAGATCAAGGGCGGGTACATGAAAATAGCTAACGTTGGGCCAAACAGGATATCTGCGGTGA
GCAGTTTCGGCCCCGGCCCGGGGCCAAGAACAGATGGTCACCGCAGTTTCGGCCCCGGCCCGAGGCCAAG
AACAGATGGTCCCCAGATATGGCCCAACCCTCAGCAGTTTCTTAAGACCCATCAGATGTTTCCAGGCTCC
CCCAAGGACCTGAAATGACCCTGCGCCTTATTTGAATTAACCAATCAGCCTGCTTCTCGCTTCTGTTCGC
GCGCTTCTGCTTCCCGAGCTCTATAAAAGAGCTCACAACCCCTCACTCGGCGCGCCAGTCCTCCGACAGA
CTGAGTCGGCCGGTCGAATCAAGCTTATCGATACCGTCGACGGATCCGCTAGCCCGCGGTTCGAAATGGC
CTTGGCTCCTGAGAGGGCAGCCCCACGCGTGCTGTTCGGAGAGTGGCTCCTTGGAGAGATCAGCAGCGGC
TGCTATGAGGGGCTGCAGTGGCTGGACGAGGCCCGCACCTGTTTCCGCGTGCCCTGGAAGCACTTCGCGC
GCAAGGACCTGAGCGAGGCCGACGCGCGCATCTTCAAGGCCTGGGCTGTGGCCCGCGGCAGGTGGCCGCC
TAGCAGCAGGGGAGGTGGCCCGCCCCCCGAGGCTGAGACTGCGGAGCGCGCCGGCTGGAAAACCAACTTC
CGCTGCGCACTGCGCAGCACGCGTCGCTTCGTGATGCTGCGGGATAACTCGGGGGACCCGGCCGACCCGC
ACAAGGTGTACGCGCTCAGCCGGGAGCTGTGCTGGCGAGAAGGCCCAGGCACGGACCAGACTGAGGCAGA
GGCCCCCGCAGCTGTCCCACCACCACAGGGTGGGCCCCCAGGGCCATTCCTGGCACACACACATGCTGGA
CTCCAAGCCCCAGGCCCCCTCCCTGCCCCAGCTGGTGACAAGGGGGACCTCCTGCTCCAGGCAGTGCAAC
AGAGCTGCCTGGCAGACCATCTGCTGACAGCGTCATGGGGGGCAGATCCAGTCCCAACCAAGGCTCCTGG
AGAGGGACAAGAAGGGCTTCCCCTGACTGGGGCCTGTGCTGGAGGCCCAGGGCTCCCTGCTGGGGAGCTG
TACGGGTGGGCAGTAGAGACGACCCCCAGCCCCGGGCCCCAGCCCGCGGCACTAACGACAGGCGAGGCCG
CGGCCCCAGAGTCCCCGCACCAGGCAGAGCCGTACCTGTCACCCTCCCCAAGCGCCTGCACCGCGGTGCA
AGAGCCCAGCCCAGGGGCGCTGGACGTGACCATCATGTACAAGGGCCGCACGGTGCTGCAGAAGGTGGTG
GGACACCCGAGCTGCACGTTCCTATACGGCCCCCCAGACCCAGCTGTCCGGGCCACAGACCCCCAGCAGG
TAGCATTCCCCAGCCCTGCCGAGCTCCCGGACCAGAAGCAGCTGCGCTACACGGAGGAACTGCTGCGGCA
CGTGGCCCCTGGGTTGCACCTGGAGCTTCGGGGGCCACAGCTGTGGGCCCGGCGCATGGGCAAGTGCAAG
GTGTACTGGGAGGTGGGCGGACCCCCAGGCTCCGCCAGCCCCTCCACCCCAGCCTGCCTGCTGCCTCGGA
ACTGTGACACCCCCATCTTCGACTTCAGAGTCTTCTTCCAAGAGCTGGTGGAATTCCGGGCACGGCAGCG
CCGTGGCTCCCCACGCTATACCATCTACCTGGGCTTCGGGCAGGACCTGTCAGCTGGGAGGCCCAAGGAG
AAGAGCCTGGTCCTGGTGAAGCTGGAACCCTGGCTGTGCCGAGTGCACCTAGAGGGCACGCAGCGTGAGG
GTGTGTCTTCCCTGGATAGCAGCAGCCTCAGCCTCTGCCTGTCCAGCGCCAACAGCCTCTATGACGACAT
CGAGTGCTTCCTTATGGAGCTGGAGCAGCCCGCCTAGACCGGTCGGATCCCCCGGGCTGCAGGAATTCGA
GCATCTTACCGCCATTTATTCCCATATTTGTTCTGTTTTTCTTGATTTGGGTATACATTTAAATGTTAAT
AAAACAAAATGGTGGGGCAATCATTTACATTTTTAGGGATATGTAATTACTAGTTCAGGTGTATTGCCAC
AAGACAAACATGTTAAGAAACTTTCCCGTTATTTACGCTCTGTTCCTGTTAATCAACCTCTGGATTACAA
AATTTGTGAAAGATTGACTGATATTCTTAACTATGTTGCTCCTTTTACGCTGTGTGGATATGCTGCTTTA
ATGCCTCTGTATCATGCTATTGCTTCCCGTACGGCTTTCGTTTTCTCCTCCTTGTATAAATCCTGGTTGC
TGTCTCTTTATGAGGAGTTGTGGCCCGTTGTCCGTCAACGTGGCGTGGTGTGCTCTGTGTTTGCTGACGC
AACCCCCACTGGCTGGGGCATTGCCACCACCTGTCAACTCCTTTCTGGGACTTTCGCTTTCCCCCTCCCG
ATCGCCACGGCAGAACTCATCGCCGCCTGCCTTGCCCGCTGCTGGACAGGGGCTAGGTTGCTGGGCACTG
ATAATTCCGTGGTGTTGTCGGGGAAGCTGACGTCCTTTGCAATTCGATATCAAGCTGTACCTTCTAGATG
TACACAGCCTCGAGCGCTTCTAGACCAATGACTTACAAGGCAGCTGTAGATCTTAGCCACTTTTTAAAAG
AAAAGGGGGGACTGGAAGGGCTAATTCACTCCCAACGAAGACAAGATCTGCTTTTTGCTTGTACTGGGTC
TCTCTGGTTAGACCAGATCTGAGCCTGGGAGCTCTCTGGCTAACTAGGGAACCCACTGCTTAAGCCTCAA
TAAAGCTTGCCTTGAGTGCTTCAAGTAGTGTGTGCCCGTCTGTTGTGTGACTCTGGTAACTAGAGATCCC
TCAGACCCTTTTAGTCAGTGTGGAAAATCTCTAGCAGTAGTAGTTCATGTCATCTTATTATTCAGTATTT
ATAACTTGCAAAGAAATGAATATCAGAGAGTGAGAGGAACTTGTTTATTGCAGCTTATAATGGTTACAAA
TAAAGCAATAGCATCACAAATTTCACAAATAAAGCATTTTTTTCACTGCATTCTAGTTGTGGTTTGTCCA
AACTCATCAATGTATCTTATCATGTCTGGCTCTAGCTATCCCGCCCCTAACTCCGCCCATCCCGCCCCTA
ACTCCGCCCAGTTCCGCCCATTCTCCGCCCCATGGCTGACTAATTTTTTTT
Features (pLannotate 1.2.2; 29 found; start..end, strand, type, name):
     94..112     -  promoter       T7 promoter: promoter for bacteriophage T7 RNA polymerase
    120..275     +  CDS            lacZα (fragment): LacZα fragment of β-galactosidase; lacZ fragment
    280..708     +  rep_origin     f1 ori (sequence partly withheld): f1 bacteriophage origin of replication; arrow indicates direction of (+) strand synthesis
    761..865     +  promoter       AmpR promoter: bla
    866..1726    +  CDS            AmpR: β-lactamase; bla; confers resistance to ampicillin, carbenicillin, and related antibiotics
   1897..2485    +  rep_origin     ori: high-copy-number ColE1/pMB1/pBR322/pUC origin of replication
   2668..2760    +  CDS            lacI (fragment): lac repressor; lacI; The lac repressor binds to the lac operator to inhibit transcription in E. coli. This inhibition can be relieved by adding lactose or isopropyl-β-D-thiogalactopyranoside (IPTG).
   2773..2794    +  protein_bind   CAP binding site: CAP binding activates transcription in the presence of cAMP. E. coli catabolite activator protein
   2809..2839    +  promoter       lac promoter: promoter for the E. coli lac operon
   2847..2863    +  protein_bind   lac operator: The lac repressor binds to the lac operator to inhibit transcription in E. coli. This inhibition can be relieved by adding lactose or isopropyl-β-D-thiogalactopyranoside (IPTG). lac repressor encoded by lacI
   2908..2926    +  promoter       T3 promoter: promoter for bacteriophage T3 RNA polymerase
   2954..3180    +  promoter       RSV promoter: Rous sarcoma virus enhancer/promoter
   3181..3361    +  LTR            5' LTR (truncated): truncated 5' long terminal repeat (LTR) from HIV-1
   3408..3533    +  misc_feature   HIV-1 Ψ: packaging signal of human immunodeficiency virus type 1
   3517..3880    +  CDS            HIV-1 gag (fragment): gag protein from human immunodeficiency virus 1; gag
   4026..4259    +  misc_feature   RRE: The Rev response element (RRE) of HIV-1 allows for Rev-dependent mRNA export from the nucleus to the cytoplasm.
   4636..4736    +  CDS            Rev (fragment): human immunodeficiency virus 1 (HIV-1) Rev protein; rev; enhances nuclear export of unspliced and incompletely spliced viral mRNAs
   4755..4872    +  misc_feature   cPPT/CTS: central polypurine tract and central termination sequence of HIV-1
   4906..5307    +  promoter       SFFV promoter: spleen focus-forming virus long terminal repeat (LTR) promoter
   5317..5340    +  misc_feature   MCS (fragment): pBluescript multiple cloning site
   5365..6873    +  CDS            IRF7: IRF7_HUMAN - Experimental evidence at protein level: Swiss-Prot protein existence level 1. Key transcriptional regulator of type I interferon (IFN)- dependent immune responses and plays a critical role in the innate immune response against DNA and RNA viruses. Regulates the transcription of type I IFN genes (IFN-alpha and IFN-beta) and IFN- stimulated genes (ISG) by binding to an interferon-stimulated response element (ISRE) in their promoters (PubMed:17574024, PubMed:32972995). Can efficiently activate both the IFN-beta (IFNB) and the IFN-alpha (IFNA) genes and mediate their induction via bot
   6884..6909    +  misc_feature   MCS (fragment): pBluescript multiple cloning site
   6909..6968    +  CDS            S (fragment): HBSAG_WHV6 - Experimental evidence at transcript level: Swiss-Prot protein existence level 2. The middle envelope protein plays an important role in the budding of the virion. It is involved in the induction of budding in a nucleocapsid independent way. In this process the majority of envelope proteins bud to form subviral lipoprotein particles of 22 nm of diameter that do not contain a nucleocapsid (By similarity). From Woodchuck hepatitis B virus (isolate w64/pWS23) (WHV).
   7100..7503    +  misc_feature   WPRE: woodchuck hepatitis virus posttranscriptional regulatory element
   7561..7620    +  CDS            nef (fragment): NEF_HV1Z2 - Experimental evidence at protein level: Swiss-Prot protein existence level 1. Extracellular Nef protein targets CD4(+) T-lymphocytes for apoptosis by interacting with CXCR4 surface receptors. From Human immunodeficiency virus type 1 group M subtype D (isolate Z2/CDC-Z34) (HIV-1).
   7622..7855    +  LTR            3' LTR (ΔU3): self-inactivating 3' long terminal repeat (LTR) from HIV-1
   7927..8048    +  polyA_signal   SV40 poly(A) signal: SV40 polyadenylation signal
   8067..8088    +  rep_origin     SV40 ori (fragment): SV40 origin of replication
   8088..73      +  rep_origin     SV40 ori (across the origin): SV40 origin of replication
