[The description below was written by a language model from this plasmid's Addgene catalogue record and pLannotate feature annotations shown in this document.]
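Description:
SFFV-IRF7-Brd 42 is a lentiviral expression plasmid built on the SFFV-MCS backbone that carries the human transcription factor IRF7 together with an assigned DNA barcode. It is propagated in E. coli through a high-copy ColE1/pUC-type origin with ampicillin selection (AmpR). The backbone also retains an f1 origin and pBluescript-derived remnants, including lacZα and lac promoter/operator fragments and T7 and T3 promoters. The viral portion has a third-generation, self-inactivating layout. An RSV promoter drives a truncated HIV-1 5' LTR, followed by the Ψ packaging signal with a gag fragment, the RRE for Rev-dependent export of the genomic RNA, and the cPPT/CTS. It ends in a ΔU3 3' LTR, with an SV40 polyadenylation signal and SV40 origin sequence downstream.

Between the cPPT and the 3' LTR, the spleen focus-forming virus (SFFV) LTR promoter drives the IRF7 coding sequence, which was cloned by restriction enzymes into the multiple cloning site. IRF7 is a key regulator of type I interferon genes and interferon-stimulated genes. The annotated IRF7 CDS spans about 1.5 kb, somewhat longer than the 1,425 bp insert size in the catalogue entry. A WPRE follows the gene to enhance transcript stability and expression. According to the depositor, the barcode sits in an XbaI site after the WPRE, giving the order SFFV–TF–WPRE–barcode. The barcode itself is not annotated in the feature table. No mammalian selection marker or fluorescent reporter is annotated. The associated publication describes a combinatorial transcription factor screening platform for immune cell reprogramming, which suggests that the barcode serves to identify which factor a transduced cell received.
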