Addgene plasmid #219023: SFFV-IRF7-Brd 42
Purpose: Transcription factor IRF7 with a specific barcode assigned.
Depositing lab: Filipe Pereira. Depositing organization: Center for Neuroscience and Cell Biology, University of Coimbra. Publication: A combinatorial transcription factor screening platform for immune cell reprogramming. Kurochkin I, Altman AR, Caiado I, Pertiga-Cabral D, Halitzki E, Minaeva M, Zimmermannova O, Henriques-Oliveira L, Klein D, Nair M, Oliveira D, Cajal LR, Knittel R, Feick C, Ringner M, Martin M, Cirovic B, Pires CF, Rosa FF, Sitnicka E, Theis FJ, Pereira CF. Cell Syst. 2026 Jan 21;17(1):101457. doi: 10.1016/j.cels.2025.101457. Epub 2026 Jan 14. PubMed 41539305.
Backbone
  Vector backbone: SFFV-MCS
  Backbone size w/o insert (bp): 6638
  Vector type: Lentiviral
Growth in bacteria
  Bacterial resistance: Ampicillin, 100 μg/mL
  Growth temperature: 37°C
  Growth strain: NEB Stable
  Copy number: High Copy
Gene/Insert
  Gene/Insert name: IRF7
  Species: H. sapiens (human)
  Insert size (bp): 1425
  Entrez Gene: IRF7 (a.k.a. IMD39, IRF-7, IRF-7H, IRF7A, IRF7B, IRF7C, IRF7H)
  Promoter: The spleen focus-forming virus (SFFV) promoter
  Cloning method: Restriction Enzyme; 5′ cloning site Bsp119I (not destroyed); 3′ cloning site BstHI (not destroyed)
Terms and licenses: Academic/Nonprofit Terms; Industry Terms: Not Available to Industry
Depositor comments: Barcode sequence cloned into XbaI restriction site. Design of plasmid is as follows: SFFV-[TF sequence]-WPRE-[Barcode sequence].
How to cite: SFFV-IRF7-Brd 42 was a gift from Filipe Pereira (Addgene plasmid # 219023 ; http://n2t.net/addgene:219023 ; RRID:Addgene_219023)
