>Addgene plasmid #219023 | SFFV-IRF7-Brd 42 | depositor partial sequence | sequence record 427549 | TF ORF
ATGGCCTTGGCTCCTGAGAGGGCAGCCCCACGCGTGCTGTTCGGAGAGTGGCTCCTTGGAGAGATCAGCA
GCGGCTGCTATGAGGGGCTGCAGTGGCTGGACGAGGCCCGCACCTGTTTCCGCGTGCCCTGGAAGCACTT
CGCGCGCAAGGACCTGAGCGAGGCCGACGCGCGCATCTTCAAGGCCTGGGCTGTGGCCCGCGGCAGGTGG
CCGCCTAGCAGCAGGGGAGGTGGCCCGCCCCCCGAGGCTGAGACTGCGGAGCGCGCCGGCTGGAAAACCA
ACTTCCGCTGCGCACTGCGCAGCACGCGTCGCTTCGTGATGCTGCGGGATAACTCGGGGGACCCGGCCGA
CCCGCACAAGGTGTACGCGCTCAGCCGGGAGCTGTGCTGGCGAGAAGGCCCAGGCACGGACCAGACTGAG
GCAGAGGCCCCCGCAGCTGTCCCACCACCACAGGGTGGGCCCCCAGGGCCATTCCTGGCACACACACATG
CTGGACTCCAAGCCCCAGGCCCCCTCCCTGCCCCAGCTGGTGACAAGGGGGACCTCCTGCTCCAGGCAGT
GCAACAGAGCTGCCTGGCAGACCATCTGCTGACAGCGTCATGGGGGGCAGATCCAGTCCCAACCAAGGCT
CCTGGAGAGGGACAAGAAGGGCTTCCCCTGACTGGGGCCTGTGCTGGAGGCCCAGGGCTCCCTGCTGGGG
AGCTGTACGGGTGGGCAGTAGAGACGACCCCCAGCCCCGGGCCCCAGCCCGCGGCACTAACGACAGGCGA
GGCCGCGGCCCCAGAGTCCCCGCACCAGGCAGAGCCGTACCTGTCACCCTCCCCAAGCGCCTGCACCGCG
GTGCAAGAGCCCAGCCCAGGGGCGCTGGACGTGACCATCATGTACAAGGGCCGCACGGTGCTGCAGAAGG
TGGTGGGACACCCGAGCTGCACGTTCCTATACGGCCCCCCAGACCCAGCTGTCCGGGCCACAGACCCCCA
GCAGGTAGCATTCCCCAGCCCTGCCGAGCTCCCGGACCAGAAGCAGCTGCGCTACACGGAGGAACTGCTG
CGGCACGTGGCCCCTGGGTTGCACCTGGAGCTTCGGGGGCCACAGCTGTGGGCCCGGCGCATGGGCAAGT
GCAAGGTGTACTGGGAGGTGGGCGGACCCCCAGGCTCCGCCAGCCCCTCCACCCCAGCCTGCCTGCTGCC
TCGGAACTGTGACACCCCCATCTTCGACTTCAGAGTCTTCTTCCAAGAGCTGGTGGAATTCCGGGCACGG
CAGCGCCGTGGCTCCCCACGCTATACCATCTACCTGGGCTTCGGGCAGGACCTGTCAGCTGGGAGGCCCA
AGGAGAAGAGCCTGGTCCTGGTGAAGCTGGAACCCTGGCTGTGCCGAGTGCACCTAGAGGGCACGCAGCG
TGAGGGTGTGTCTTCCCTGGATAGCAGCAGCCTCAGCCTCTGCCTGTCCAGCGCCAACAGCCTCTATGAC
GACATCGAGTGCTTCCTTATGGAGCTGGAGCAGCCCGCCTAG
