>Addgene plasmid #219023 | SFFV-IRF7-Brd 42 | depositor partial sequence | sequence record 427550 | Barcode sequence
TGTACACAGCCTCGAGCGCT
